Addgene plasmid #166832: pDONR221 NLRP1 FIIND (F1079M-L1373) S1213A
Purpose: Gateway pDONR vector containing NLRP1 FIIND with autoprocessing deficient S1213A mutation (no stop codon)
Depositing lab: Daniel Bachovchin. Depositing organization: Memorial Sloan-Kettering Cancer Center. Publication: DPP9 sequesters the C terminus of NLRP1 to repress inflammasome activation. Hollingsworth LR, Sharif H, Griswold AR, Fontana P, Mintseris J, Dagbay KB, Paulo JA, Gygi SP, Bachovchin DA, Wu H. Nature. 2021 Mar 17. pii: 10.1038/s41586-021-03350-4. doi: 10.1038/s41586-021-03350-4. PubMed 33731932.
Backbone
  Vector backbone: pDONR221
  Vector type: Gateway shuttling vector
Growth in bacteria
  Bacterial resistance: Kanamycin, 50 μg/mL
  Growth temperature: 37°C
  Growth strain: DH5alpha
  Copy number: High Copy
Gene/Insert
  Gene/Insert name: NLRP1
  Species: H. sapiens (human)
  Entrez Gene: NLRP1 (a.k.a. AIADK, CARD7, CIDED, CLR17.1, DEFCAP, DEFCAP-L/S, JRRP, MSPC, NAC, NALP1, PP1044, SLEV1, VAMAS1)
  Cloning method: Gateway Cloning
  Sequencing primers: 5′ M13 F; 3′ M13 R
Terms and licenses: Academic/Nonprofit Terms; Industry Terms: Not Available to Industry
Depositor comments: Gateway pDONR vector containing NLRP1 FIIND with autoprocessing deficient S1213A mutation (no stop codon)
How to cite: pDONR221 NLRP1 FIIND (F1079M-L1373) S1213A was a gift from Daniel Bachovchin (Addgene plasmid # 166832 ; http://n2t.net/addgene:166832 ; RRID:Addgene_166832)
