[The description below was written by a language model from this plasmid's Addgene catalogue record and pLannotate feature annotations shown in this document.]
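Description:
pDONR221 NLRP1 FIIND (F1079M-L1373) S1213A is a Gateway entry clone built on the pDONR221 backbone, about 3.4 kb in the sequenced record. It is maintained in E. coli from a high-copy ColE1/pUC-type origin and selected with kanamycin through the aminoglycoside phosphotransferase (KanR) gene. The backbone also carries rrnB T1 and T2 transcription terminators upstream of the cloning region, which insulate the insert from read-through transcription. A T7 promoter sits just beyond the downstream recombination site, oriented back toward the insert. Short annotated fragments of lacI and lacZα are backbone remnants rather than functional genes.

The payload is a fragment of human NLRP1 covering the FIIND (function-to-find) domain, residues 1079 to 1373. The first residue is changed from phenylalanine to methionine, which supplies a start codon. The fragment also carries the S1213A substitution, which the record describes as abolishing FIIND autoprocessing, so the domain should remain a single uncleaved polypeptide. The coding sequence is flanked by attL1 and attL2 sites, as expected after a BP recombination into pDONR221. It contains no stop codon, so it can be moved by an LR Clonase reaction into destination vectors that add C-terminal tags or fusion partners.

The plasmid has no promoter positioned to drive the insert in the sense orientation, so it serves as a shuttling intermediate rather than an expression construct. Its likely use is to generate expression clones of an autoprocessing-deficient FIIND as a control or comparison. This fits the associated work on how DPP9 binds the NLRP1 C-terminus to repress inflammasome activation.
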