Features (pLannotate 1.2.2; 10 found; start..end, strand, type, name):
    121..213     +  CDS            lacI (fragment): lac repressor; lacI; The lac repressor binds to the lac operator to inhibit transcription in E. coli. This inhibition can be relieved by adding lactose or isopropyl-β-D-thiogalactopyranoside (IPTG).
    268..295     -  terminator     rrnB T2 terminator: transcription terminator T2 from the E. coli rrnB gene
    427..470     +  terminator     rrnB T1 terminator: Escherichia coli rrnB; transcription terminator T1 from the E. coli rrnB gene
    517..553     -  CDS            lacZα (fragment): LacZα fragment of β-galactosidase; lacZ fragment
    569..668     +  protein_bind   attL1: mutant version of attL; recombination site for the Gateway® LR reaction LR Clonase™
    680..1585    +  CDS            NLRP1 (fragment): NLRP1_HUMAN - Also known as CARD7, DEFCAP From Homo sapiens (Human).
   1563..1662    -  protein_bind   attL2: mutant version of attL; recombination site for the Gateway® LR reaction LR Clonase™
   1680..1698    -  promoter       T7 promoter: promoter for bacteriophage T7 RNA polymerase
   1832..2641    +  CDS            KanR: aminoglycoside phosphotransferase; aph(3')-Ia; confers resistance to kanamycin in bacteria or G418 (Geneticin®) in eukaryotes
   2788..3376    +  rep_origin     ori: high-copy-number ColE1/pMB1/pBR322/pUC origin of replication
>Addgene plasmid #166832 | pDONR221 NLRP1 FIIND (F1079M-L1373) S1213A | addgene full sequence | sequence record 328293 | Addgene NGS Result
CTTTCCTGCGTTATCCCCTGATTCTGTGGATAACCGTATTACCGCCTTTGAGTGAGCTGATACCGCTCGC
CGCAGCCGAACGACCGAGCGCAGCGAGTCAGTGAGCGAGGAAGCGGAAGAGCGCCCAATACGCAAACCGC
CTCTCCCCGCGCGTTGGCCGATTCATTAATGCAGCTGGCACGACAGGTTTCCCGACTGGAAAGCGGGCAG
TGAGCGCAACGCAATTAATACGCGTACCGCTAGCCAGGAAGAGTTTGTAGAAACGCAAAAAGGCCATCCG
TCAGGATGGCCTTCTGCTTAGTTTGATGCCTGGCAGTTTATGGCGGGCGTCCTGCCCGCCACCCTCCGGG
CCGTTGCTTCACAACGTTCAAATCCGCTCCCGGCGGATTTGTCCTACTCAGGAGAGCGTTCACCGACAAA
CAACAGATAAAACGAAAGGCCCAGTCTTCCGACTGAGCCTTTCGTTTTATTTGATGCCTGGCAGTTCCCT
ACTCTCGCGTTAACGCTAGCATGGATGTTTTCCCAGTCACGACGTTGTAAAACGACGGCCAGTCTTAAGC
TCGGGCCCCAAATAATGATTTTATTTTGACTGATAGTGACCTGTTCGTTGCAACAAATTGATGAGCAATG
CTTTTTTATAATGCCAACTTTGTACAAAAAAGCAGGCTTCGCCACCATGTGGGGCCCCACGGGGCCTGTG
GCTACTGAGGTAGTTGACAAAGAAAAGAACTTGTACCGAGTTCACTTCCCTGTAGCTGGCTCCTACCGCT
GGCCCAACACGGGTCTCTGCTTTGTGATGAGAGAAGCGGTGACCGTTGAGATTGAATTCTGTGTGTGGGA
CCAGTTCCTGGGTGAGATCAACCCACAGCACAGCTGGATGGTGGCAGGGCCTCTGCTGGACATCAAGGCT
GAGCCTGGAGCTGTGGAAGCTGTGCACCTCCCTCACTTTGTGGCTCTCCAAGGGGGCCATGTGGACACAT
CCCTGTTCCAAATGGCCCACTTTAAAGAGGAGGGGATGCTCCTGGAGAAGCCAGCCAGGGTGGAGCTGCA
TCACATAGTTCTGGAAAACCCCAGCTTCGCCCCCTTGGGAGTCCTCCTGAAAATGATCCATAATGCCCTG
CGCTTCATTCCCGTCACCTCTGTGGTGTTGCTTTACCACCGCGTCCATCCTGAGGAAGTCACCTTCCACC
TCTACCTGATCCCAAGTGACTGCTCCATTCGGAAGGCCATAGATGATCTAGAAATGAAATTCCAGTTTGT
GCGAATCCACAAGCCACCCCCGCTGACCCCACTTTATATGGGCTGTCGTTACACTGTGTCTGGGTCTGGT
TCAGGGATGCTGGAAATACTCCCCAAGGAACTGGAGCTCTGCTATCGAAGCCCTGGAGAAGACCAGCTGT
TCTCGGAGTTCTACGTTGGCCACTTGGGATCAGGGATCAGGCTGCAAGTGAAAGACAAGAAAGATGAGAC
TCTGGTGTGGGAGGCCTTGGTGAAACCAGGAGATCTCATGCCTGCAACTACTCTGATCCCTCCAGCCCGC
ATAGCCGTACCTTCACCTCTGGACCCAGCTTTCTTGTACAAAGTTGGCATTATAAGAAAGCATTGCTTAT
CAATTTGTTGCAACGAACAGGTCACTATCAGTCAAAATAAAATCATTATTTGCCATCCAGCTGATATCCC
CTATAGTGAGTCGTATTACATGGTCATAGCTGTTTCCTGGCAGCTCTGGCCCGTGTCTCAAAATCTCTGA
TGTTACATTGCACAAGATAAAAATATATCATCATGAACAATAAAACTGTCTGCTTACATAAACAGTAATA
CAAGGGGTGTTATGAGCCATATTCAACGGGAAACGTCGAGGCCGCGATTAAATTCCAACATGGATGCTGA
TTTATATGGGTATAAATGGGCTCGCGATAATGTCGGGCAATCAGGTGCGACAATCTATCGCTTGTATGGG
AAGCCCGATGCGCCAGAGTTGTTTCTGAAACATGGCAAAGGTAGCGTTGCCAATGATGTTACAGATGAGA
TGGTCAGACTAAACTGGCTGACGGAATTTATGCCTCTTCCGACCATCAAGCATTTTATCCGTACTCCTGA
TGATGCATGGTTACTCACCACTGCGATCCCCGGAAAAACAGCATTCCAGGTATTAGAAGAATATCCTGAT
TCAGGTGAAAATATTGTTGATGCGCTGGCAGTGTTCCTGCGCCGGTTGCATTCGATTCCTGTTTGTAATT
GTCCTTTTAACAGCGATCGCGTATTTCGTCTCGCTCAGGCGCAATCACGAATGAATAACGGTTTGGTTGA
TGCGAGTGATTTTGATGACGAGCGTAATGGCTGGCCTGTTGAACAAGTCTGGAAAGAAATGCATAAACTT
TTGCCATTCTCACCGGATTCAGTCGTCACTCATGGTGATTTCTCACTTGATAACCTTATTTTTGACGAGG
GGAAATTAATAGGTTGTATTGATGTTGGACGAGTCGGAATCGCAGACCGATACCAGGATCTTGCCATCCT
ATGGAACTGCCTCGGTGAGTTTTCTCCTTCATTACAGAAACGGCTTTTTCAAAAATATGGTATTGATAAT
CCTGATATGAATAAATTGCAGTTTCATTTGATGCTCGATGAGTTTTTCTAATCAGAATTGGTTAATTGGT
TGTAACACTGGCAGAGCATTACGCTGACTTGACGGGACGGCGCAAGCTCATGACCAAAATCCCTTAACGT
GAGTTACGCGTCGTTCCACTGAGCGTCAGACCCCGTAGAAAAGATCAAAGGATCTTCTTGAGATCCTTTT
TTTCTGCGCGTAATCTGCTGCTTGCAAACAAAAAAACCACCGCTACCAGCGGTGGTTTGTTTGCCGGATC
AAGAGCTACCAACTCTTTTTCCGAAGGTAACTGGCTTCAGCAGAGCGCAGATACCAAATACTGTTCTTCT
AGTGTAGCCGTAGTTAGGCCACCACTTCAAGAACTCTGTAGCACCGCCTACATACCTCGCTCTGCTAATC
CTGTTACCAGTGGCTGCTGCCAGTGGCGATAAGTCGTGTCTTACCGGGTTGGACTCAAGACGATAGTTAC
CGGATAAGGCGCAGCGGTCGGGCTGAACGGGGGGTTCGTGCACACAGCCCAGCTTGGAGCGAACGACCTA
CACCGAACTGAGATACCTACAGCGTGAGCTATGAGAAAGCGCCACGCTTCCCGAAGGGAGAAAGGCGGAC
AGGTATCCGGTAAGCGGCAGGGTCGGAACAGGAGAGCGCACGAGGGAGCTTCCAGGGGGAAACGCCTGGT
ATCTTTATAGTCCTGTCGGGTTTCGCCACCTCTGACTTGAGCGTCGATTTTTGTGATGCTCGTCAGGGGG
GCGGAGCCTATGGAAAAACGCCAGCAACGCGGCCTTTTTACGGTTCCTGGCCTTTTGCTGGCCTTTTGCT
CACATGTT
