>Addgene plasmid #166832 | pDONR221 NLRP1 FIIND (F1079M-L1373) S1213A | depositor partial sequence | sequence record 323830 | Insert sequence
ATGTGGGGCCCCACGGGGCCTGTGGCTACTGAGGTAGTTGACAAAGAAAAGAACTTGTACCGAGTTCACT
TCCCTGTAGCTGGCTCCTACCGCTGGCCCAACACGGGTCTCTGCTTTGTGATGAGAGAAGCGGTGACCGT
TGAGATTGAATTCTGTGTGTGGGACCAGTTCCTGGGTGAGATCAACCCACAGCACAGCTGGATGGTGGCA
GGGCCTCTGCTGGACATCAAGGCTGAGCCTGGAGCTGTGGAAGCTGTGCACCTCCCTCACTTTGTGGCTC
TCCAAGGGGGCCATGTGGACACATCCCTGTTCCAAATGGCCCACTTTAAAGAGGAGGGGATGCTCCTGGA
GAAGCCAGCCAGGGTGGAGCTGCATCACATAGTTCTGGAAAACCCCAGCTTCGCCCCCTTGGGAGTCCTC
CTGAAAATGATCCATAATGCCCTGCGCTTCATTCCCGTCACCTCTGTGGTGTTGCTTTACCACCGCGTCC
ATCCTGAGGAAGTCACCTTCCACCTCTACCTGATCCCAAGTGACTGCTCCATTCGGAAGGCCATAGATGA
TCTAGAAATGAAATTCCAGTTTGTGCGAATCCACAAGCCACCCCCGCTGACCCCACTTTATATGGGCTGT
CGTTACACTGTGTCTGGGTCTGGTTCAGGGATGCTGGAAATACTCCCCAAGGAACTGGAGCTCTGCTATC
GAAGCCCTGGAGAAGACCAGCTGTTCTCGGAGTTCTACGTTGGCCACTTGGGATCAGGGATCAGGCTGCA
AGTGAAAGACAAGAAAGATGAGACTCTGGTGTGGGAGGCCTTGGTGAAACCAGGAGATCTCATGCCTGCA
ACTACTCTGATCCCTCCAGCCCGCATAGCCGTACCTTCACCTCTG
